LOCUS       Exported 8334 bp ds-DNA circular SYN 23-SEP-2021
DEFINITION  Bacterial expression of an inactive mutant (K893I may disrupt NAD+
            binding).
ACCESSION   .
VERSION     .
KEYWORDS    pET28_6xHis-PARP1-K893I
SOURCE      synthetic DNA construct
  ORGANISM  synthetic DNA construct
REFERENCE   1 (bases 1 to 8334)
  TITLE     PARP and ALC1 plasmids
REFERENCE   2 (bases 1 to 8334)
  AUTHORS   .
  TITLE     Direct Submission
  JOURNAL   Exported Sep 23, 2021 from SnapGene Server 1.1.58
            http://www.snapgene.com
FEATURES             Location/Qualifiers
     source          1..8334
                     /organism="synthetic DNA construct"
                     /mol_type="other DNA"
     primer_bind     1..20
                     /label=T7
                     /note="T7 promoter, forward primer"
     promoter        1..19
                     /label=T7 promoter
                     /note="promoter for bacteriophage T7 RNA polymerase"
     protein_bind    20..44
                     /label=lac operator
                     /bound_moiety="lac repressor encoded by lacI"
                     /note="The lac repressor binds to the lac operator to
                     inhibit transcription in E. coli. This inhibition can be
                     relieved by adding lactose or
                     isopropyl-beta-D-thiogalactopyranoside (IPTG)."
     RBS             59..81
                     /note="efficient ribosome binding site from bacteriophage
                     T7 gene 10 (Olins and Rangwala, 1989)"
     CDS             100..117
                     /codon_start=1
                     /product="6xHis affinity tag"
                     /label=6xHis
                     /translation="HHHHHH"
     CDS             127..144
                     /codon_start=1
                     /product="thrombin recognition and cleavage site"
                     /label=thrombin site
                     /translation="LVPRGS"
     CDS             3199..3216
                     /codon_start=1
                     /product="6xHis affinity tag"
                     /label=6xHis
                     /translation="HHHHHH"
     primer_bind     complement(3269..3287)
                     /label=T7 Term
                     /note="T7 terminator, reverse primer"
     terminator      3283..3330
                     /label=T7 terminator
                     /note="transcription terminator for bacteriophage T7 RNA
                     polymerase"
     rep_origin      3367..3822
                     /direction=RIGHT
                     /label=f1 ori
                     /note="f1 bacteriophage origin of replication; arrow
                     indicates direction of (+) strand synthesis"
     primer_bind     complement(3454..3473)
                     /label=F1ori-R
                     /note="F1 origin, reverse primer"
     primer_bind     3664..3685
                     /label=F1ori-F
                     /note="F1 origin, forward primer"
     CDS             complement(3914..4729)
                     /codon_start=1
                     /gene="aph(3')-Ia"
                     /product="aminoglycoside phosphotransferase"
                     /label=KanR
                     /note="confers resistance to kanamycin in bacteria or G418
                     (Geneticin(R)) in eukaryotes"
                     /translation="MSHIQRETSCSRPRLNSNMDADLYGYKWARDNVGQSGATIYRLYG
                     KPDAPELFLKHGKGSVANDVTDEMVRLNWLTEFMPLPTIKHFIRTPDDAWLLTTAIPGK
                     TAFQVLEEYPDSGENIVDALAVFLRRLHSIPVCNCPFNSDRVFRLAQAQSRMNNGLVDA
                     SDFDDERNGWPVEQVWKEMHKLLPFSPDSVVTHGDFSLDNLIFDEGKLIGCIDVGRVGI
                     ADRYQDLAILWNCLGEFSPSLQKRLFQKYGIDNPDMNKLQFHLMLDEFF"
     primer_bind     4637..4656
                     /label=Kan-R
                     /note="Kanamycin resistance gene, reverse primer"
     primer_bind     4721..4740
                     /label=pENTR-R
                     /note="pENTR vectors, reverse primer"
     rep_origin      4851..5439
                     /direction=RIGHT
                     /label=ori
                     /note="high-copy-number ColE1/pMB1/pBR322/pUC origin of
                     replication"
     primer_bind     5340..5359
                     /label=pBR322ori-F
                     /note="pBR322 origin, forward primer"
     primer_bind     5593..5610
                     /label=L4440
                     /note="L4440 vector, forward primer"
     misc_feature    5625..5764
                     /label=bom
                     /note="basis of mobility region from pBR322"
     primer_bind     complement(5690..5709)
                     /label=pRS-marker
                     /note="pRS vectors, use to sequence yeast selectable
                     marker"
     primer_bind     5850..5872
                     /label=pGEX 3'
                     /note="pGEX vectors, reverse primer"
     CDS             complement(5866..6057)
                     /codon_start=1
                     /gene="rop"
                     /product="Rop protein, which maintains plasmids at low copy
                     number"
                     /label=rop
                     /translation="MTKQEKTALNMARFIRSQTLTLLEKLNELDADEQADICESLHDHA
                     DELYRSCLARFGDDGENL"
     CDS             complement(6866..7948)
                     /codon_start=1
                     /gene="lacI"
                     /product="lac repressor"
                     /label=lacI
                     /note="The lac repressor binds to the lac operator to
                     inhibit transcription in E. coli. This inhibition can be
                     relieved by adding lactose or
                     isopropyl-beta-D-thiogalactopyranoside (IPTG)."
                     /translation="MKPVTLYDVAEYAGVSYQTVSRVVNQASHVSAKTREKVEAAMAEL
                     NYIPNRVAQQLAGKQSLLIGVATSSLALHAPSQIVAAIKSRADQLGASVVVSMVERSGV
                     EACKAAVHNLLAQRVSGLIINYPLDDQDAIAVEAACTNVPALFLDVSDQTPINSIIFSH
                     EDGTRLGVEHLVALGHQQIALLAGPLSSVSARLRLAGWHKYLTRNQIQPIAEREGDWSA
                     MSGFQQTMQMLNEGIVPTAMLVANDQMALGAMRAITESGLRVGADISVVGYDDTEDSSC
                     YIPPLTTIKQDFRLLGQTSVDRLLQLSQGQAVKGNQLLPVSLVKRKTTLAPNTQTASPR
                     ALADSLMQLARQVSRLESGQ"
     primer_bind     7910..7929
                     /label=LacI-R
                     /note="LacI, reverse primer"
     promoter        complement(7949..8026)
                     /gene="lacI"
                     /label=lacI promoter
     primer_bind     8232..8251
                     /label=pBRrevBam
                     /note="pBR322 vectors, tet region, downstream of BamHI,
                     reverse primer"
ORIGIN
        1 taatacgact cactataggg gaattgtgag cggataacaa ttcccctcta gaaataattt
       61 tgtttaactt taagaaggag atataccatg ggcagcagcc atcatcatca tcatcacagc
      121 agcggcctgg tgccgcgcgg cagccatatg gcggagtctt ctgataagct gtatcgagtc
      181 gagtacgcca agagcgggcg cgcctcttgc aagaaatgca gcgagagcat ccccaaggac
      241 tcgctccgga tggccatcat ggtgcagtcg cccatgtttg atggaaaagt cccacactgg
      301 taccacttct cctgcttctg gaaggtgggc cactccatcc ggcaccctga cgttgaggtg
      361 gatgggttct ctgagcttcg gtgggatgac cagcagaaag tcaagaagac agcggaagct
      421 ggaggagtga caggcaaagg ccaggatgga attggtagca aggcagagaa gactctgggt
      481 gactttgcag cagagtatgc caagtccaac agaagtacgt gcaaggggtg tatggagaag
      541 atagaaaagg gccaggtgcg cctgtccaag aagatggtgg acccggagaa gccacagcta
      601 ggcatgattg accgctggta ccatccaggc tgctttgtca agaacaggga ggagctgggt
      661 ttccggcccg agtacagtgc gagtcagctc aagggcttca gcctccttgc tacagaggat
      721 aaggaagccc tgaagaagca gctcccagga gtcaagagtg aaggaaagag aaaaggcgat
      781 gaggtggatg gagtggatga agtggcgaag aagaaatcta aaaaagaaaa agacaaggat
      841 agtaagcttg aaaaagccct aaaggctcag aacgacctga tctggaacat caaggacgag
      901 ctaaagaaag tgtgttcaac taatgacctg aaggagctac tcatcttcaa caagcagcaa
      961 gtgccttctg gggagtcggc gatcttggac cgagtagctg atggcatggt gttcggtgcc
     1021 ctccttccct gcgaggaatg ctcgggtcag ctggtcttca agagcgatgc ctattactgc
     1081 actggggacg tcactgcctg gaccaagtgt atggtcaaga cacagacacc caaccggaag
     1141 gagtgggtaa ccccaaagga attccgagaa atctcttacc tcaagaaatt gaaggttaaa
     1201 aagcaggacc gtatattccc cccagaaacc agcgcctccg tggcggccac gcctccgccc
     1261 tccacagcct cggctcctgc tgctgtgaac tcctctgctt cagcagataa gccattatcc
     1321 aacatgaaga tcctgactct cgggaagctg tcccggaaca aggatgaagt gaaggccatg
     1381 attgagaaac tcggggggaa gttgacgggg acggccaaca aggcttccct gtgcatcagc
     1441 accaaaaagg aggtggaaaa gatgaataag aagatggagg aagtaaagga agccaacatc
     1501 cgagttgtgt ctgaggactt cctccaggac gtctccgcct ccaccaagag ccttcaggag
     1561 ttgttcttag cgcacatctt gtccccttgg ggggcagagg tgaaggcaga gcctgttgaa
     1621 gttgtggccc caagagggaa gtcaggggct gcgctctcca aaaaaagcaa gggccaggtc
     1681 aaggaggaag gtatcaacaa atctgaaaag agaatgaaat taactcttaa aggaggagca
     1741 gctgtggatc ctgattctgg actggaacac tctgcgcatg tcctggagaa aggtgggaag
     1801 gtcttcagtg ccacccttgg cctggtggac atcgttaaag gaaccaactc ctactacaag
     1861 ctccagcttc tggaggacga caaggaaaac aggtattgga tattcaggtc ctggggccgt
     1921 gtgggtacgg tgatcggtag caacaaactg gaacagatgc cgtccaagga ggatgccatt
     1981 gagcacttca tgaaattata tgaagaaaaa accgggaacg cttggcactc caaaaatttc
     2041 acgaagtatc ccaaaaagtt ctaccccctg gagattgact atggccagga tgaagaggca
     2101 gtgaagaagc tgacagtaaa tcctggcacc aagtccaagc tccccaagcc agttcaggac
     2161 ctcatcaaga tgatctttga tgtggaaagt atgaagaaag ccatggtgga gtatgagatc
     2221 gaccttcaga agatgccctt ggggaagctg agcaaaaggc agatccaggc cgcatactcc
     2281 atcctcagtg aggtccagca ggcggtgtct cagggcagca gcgactctca gatcctggat
     2341 ctctcaaatc gcttttacac cctgatcccc cacgactttg ggatgaagaa gcctccgctc
     2401 ctgaacaatg cagacagtgt gcaggccaag gcggaaatgc ttgacaacct gctggacatc
     2461 gaggtggcct acagtctgct caggggaggg tctgatgata gcagcaagga tcccatcgat
     2521 gtcaactatg agaagctcaa aactgacatt aaggtggttg acagagattc tgaagaagcc
     2581 gagatcatca ggaagtatgt taagaacact catgcaacca cacacaatgc gtatgacttg
     2641 gaagtcatcg atatctttaa gatagagcgt gaaggcgaat gccagcgtta caagcccttt
     2701 aagcagcttc ataaccgaag attgctgtgg cacgggtcca ggaccaccaa ctttgctggg
     2761 atcctgtccc agggtcttcg gatagccccg cctgaagcgc ccgtgacagg ctacatgttt
     2821 ggtattggga tctatttcgc tgacatggtc tccaagagtg ccaactactg ccatacgtct
     2881 cagggagacc caataggctt aatcctgttg ggagaagttg cccttggaaa catgtatgaa
     2941 ctgaagcacg cttcacatat cagcaagtta cccaagggca agcacagtgt caaaggtttg
     3001 ggcaaaacta cccctgatcc ttcagctaac attagtctgg atggtgtaga cgttcctctt
     3061 gggaccggga tttcatctgg tgtgaatgac acctctctac tatataacga gtacattgtc
     3121 tatgatattg ctcaggtaaa tctgaagtat ctgctgaaac tgaaattcaa ttttaagacc
     3181 tccctgtggt aactcgagca ccaccaccac caccactgag atccggctgc taacaaagcc
     3241 cgaaaggaag ctgagttggc tgctgccacc gctgagcaat aactagcata accccttggg
     3301 gcctctaaac gggtcttgag gggttttttg ctgaaaggag gaactatatc cggattggcg
     3361 aatgggnnnn nnnnnnnnnn nnnnnnnnnn nnnnnnnnnn nnnnnnnnnn nnnnnnnnnn
     3421 nnnnnnnnnn nnnnnnnnnn nnnnnnnnnn nnnnnnnnnn nnnnnnnnnn nnnnnnnnnn
     3481 nnnnnnnnnn cnnnnnnnnn nnnnnnnnnn nnnnnnnnnn nnnnnnnnnn nnnnnnnnnn
     3541 nnnnnnnnnn nnnnnnnnnn nnnnnnnnnn nnnnnnnnnn nnannnnnnn nnnnnnnnnn
     3601 nnnnnnnnnn nnnnnnnnnn nnnnnnnnnn nncctttgac gttggagtcc acgttctttn
     3661 nnnnnnnnnn nnnnnnnnnn nnnnnnnnnn nnnnnnaccc tatctcggtc tattcttttg
     3721 atttataagg gattttgccg atttcggcct attggttaaa aaatgagctg atttaacaaa
     3781 aatttaacgc gaattttaac aaaatattaa cgcttacaat ttaggtggca cttttcgggg
     3841 aaatgtgcgc ggaaccccta tttgtttatt tttctaaata cattcaaata tgtatccgct
     3901 catgaattaa ttcttagaaa aactcatcga gcatcaaatg aaactgcaat ttattcatat
     3961 caggattatc aataccatat ttttgaaaaa gccgtttctg taatgaagga gaaaactcac
     4021 cgaggcagtt ccataggatg gcaagatcct ggtatcggtc tgcgattccg actcgtccaa
     4081 catcaataca acctattaat ttcccctcgt caaaaataag gttatcaagt gagaaatcac
     4141 catgagtgac gactgaatcc ggtgagaatg gcaaaagttt atgcatttct ttccagactt
     4201 gttcaacagg ccagccatta cgctcgtcat caaaatcact cgcatcaacc aaaccgttat
     4261 tcattcgtga ttgcgcctga gcgagacgaa atacgcgatc gctgttaaaa ggacaattac
     4321 aaacaggaat cgaatgcaac cggcgcagga acactgccag cgcatcaaca atattttcac
     4381 ctgaatcagg atattcttct aatacctgga atgctgtttt cccggggatc gcagtggtga
     4441 gtaaccatgc atcatcagga gtacggataa aatgcttgat ggtcggaaga ggcataaatt
     4501 ccgtcagcca gtttagtctg accatctcat ctgtaacatc attggcaacg ctacctttgc
     4561 catgtttcag aaacaactct ggcgcatcgg gcttcccata caatcgatag attgtcgcac
     4621 ctgattgccc gacattatcg cgagcccatt tatacccata taaatcagca tccatgttgg
     4681 aatttaatcg cggcctagag caagacgttt cccgttgaat atggctcata acaccccttg
     4741 tattactgtt tatgtaagca gacagtttta ttgttcatga ccaaaatccc ttaacgtgag
     4801 ttttcgttcc actgagcgtc agaccccgta gaaaagatca aaggatcttc ttgagatcct
     4861 ttttttctgc gcgtaatctg ctgcttgcaa acaaaaaaac caccgctacc agcggtggtt
     4921 tgtttgccgg atcaagagct accaactctt tttccgaagg taactggctt cagcagagcg
     4981 cagataccaa atactgtcct tctagtgtag ccgtagttag gccaccactt caagaactct
     5041 gtagcaccgc ctacatacct cgctctgcta atcctgttac cagtggctgc tgccagtggc
     5101 gataagtcgt gtcttaccgg gttggactca agacgatagt taccggataa ggcgcagcgg
     5161 tcgggctgaa cggggggttc gtgcacacag cccagcttgg agcgaacgac ctacaccgaa
     5221 ctgagatacc tacagcgtga gctatgagaa agcgccacgc ttcccgaagg gagaaaggcg
     5281 gacaggtatc cggtaagcgg cagggtcgga acaggagagc gcacgaggga gcttccaggg
     5341 ggaaacgcct ggtatcttta tagtcctgtc gggtttcgcc acctctgact tgagcgtcga
     5401 tttttgtgat gctcgtcagg ggggcggagc ctatggaaaa acgccagcaa cgcggccttt
     5461 ttacggttcc tggccttttg ctggcctttt gctcacatgt tctttcctgc gttatcccct
     5521 gattctgtgg ataaccgtat taccgccttt gagtgagctg ataccgctcg ccgcagccga
     5581 acgaccgagc gcagcgagtc agtgagcgag gaagcggaag agcgcctgat gcggtatttt
     5641 ctccttacgc atctgtgcgg tatttcacac cgcaatggtg cactctcagt acaatctgct
     5701 ctgatgccgc atagttaagc cagtatacac tccgctatcg ctacgtgact gggtcatggc
     5761 tgcgccccga cacccgccaa cacccgctga cgcgccctga cgggcttgtc tgctcccggc
     5821 atccgcttac agacaagctg tgaccgtctc cgggagctgc atgtgtcaga ggttttcacc
     5881 gtcatcaccg aaacgcgcga ggcagctgcg gtaaagctca tcagcgtggt cgtgaagcga
     5941 ttcacagatg tctgcctgtt catccgcgtc cagctcgttg agtttctcca gaagcgttaa
     6001 tgtctggctt ctgataaagc gggccatgtt aagggcggtt ttttcctgtt tggtcactga
     6061 tgcctccgtg taagggggat ttctgttcat gggggtaatg ataccgatga aacgagagag
     6121 gatgctcacg atacgggtta ctgatgatga acatgcccgg ttactggaac gttgtgaggg
     6181 taaacaactg gcggtatgga tgcggcggga ccagagaaaa atcactcagg gtcaatgcca
     6241 gcgcttcgtt aatacagatg taggtgttcc acagggtagc cagcagcatc ctgcgatgca
     6301 gatccggaac ataatggtgc agggcgctga cttccgcgtt tccagacttt acgaaacacg
     6361 gaaaccgaag accattcatg ttgttgctca ggtcgcagac gttttgcagc agcagtcgct
     6421 tcacgttcgc tcgcgtatcg gtgattcatt ctgctaacca gtaaggcaac cccgccagcc
     6481 tagccgggtc ctcaacgaca ggagcacgat catgcgcacc cgtggggccg ccatgccggc
     6541 gataatggcc tgcttctcgc cgaaacgttt ggtggcggga ccagtgacga aggcttgagc
     6601 gagggcgtgc aagattccga ataccgcaag cgacaggccg atcatcgtcg cgctccagcg
     6661 aaagcggtcc tcgccgaaaa tgacccagag cgctgccggc acctgtccta cgagttgcat
     6721 gataaagaag acagtcataa gtgcggcgac gatagtcatg ccccgcgccc accggaagga
     6781 gctgactggg ttgaaggctc tcaagggcat cggtcgagat cccggtgcct aatgagtgag
     6841 ctaacttaca ttaattgcgt tgcgctcact gcccgctttc cagtcgggaa acctgtcgtg
     6901 ccagctgcat taatgaatcg gccaacgcgc ggggagaggc ggtttgcgta ttgggcgcca
     6961 gggtggtttt tcttttcacc agtgagacgg gcaacagctg attgcccttc accgcctggc
     7021 cctgagagag ttgcagcaag cggtccacgc tggtttgccc cagcaggcga aaatcctgtt
     7081 tgatggtggt taacggcggg atataacatg agctgtcttc ggtatcgtcg tatcccacta
     7141 ccgagatatc cgcaccaacg cgcagcccgg actcggtaat ggcgcgcatt gcgcccagcg
     7201 ccatctgatc gttggcaacc agcatcgcag tgggaacgat gccctcattc agcatttgca
     7261 tggtttgttg aaaaccggac atggcactcc agtcgccttc ccgttccgct atcggctgaa
     7321 tttgattgcg agtgagatat ttatgccagc cagccagacg cagacgcgcc gagacagaac
     7381 ttaatgggcc cgctaacagc gcgatttgct ggtgacccaa tgcgaccaga tgctccacgc
     7441 ccagtcgcgt accgtcttca tgggagaaaa taatactgtt gatgggtgtc tggtcagaga
     7501 catcaagaaa taacgccgga acattagtgc aggcagcttc cacagcaatg gcatcctggt
     7561 catccagcgg atagttaatg atcagcccac tgacgcgttg cgcgagaaga ttgtgcaccg
     7621 ccgctttaca ggcttcgacg ccgcttcgtt ctaccatcga caccaccacg ctggcaccca
     7681 gttgatcggc gcgagattta atcgccgcga caatttgcga cggcgcgtgc agggccagac
     7741 tggaggtggc aacgccaatc agcaacgact gtttgcccgc cagttgttgt gccacgcggt
     7801 tgggaatgta attcagctcc gccatcgccg cttccacttt ttcccgcgtt ttcgcagaaa
     7861 cgtggctggc ctggttcacc acgcgggaaa cggtctgata agagacaccg gcatactctg
     7921 cgacatcgta taacgttact ggtttcacat tcaccaccct gaattgactc tcttccgggc
     7981 gctatcatgc cataccgcga aaggttttgc gccattcgat ggtgtccggg atctcgacgc
     8041 tctcccttat gcgactcctg cattaggaag cagcccagta gtaggttgag gccgttgagc
     8101 accgccgccg caaggaatgg tgcatgcaag gagatggcgc ccaacagtcc cccggccacg
     8161 gggcctgcca ccatacccac gccgaaacaa gcgctcatga gcccgaagtg gcgagcccga
     8221 tcttccccat cggtgatgtc ggcgatatag gcgccagcaa ccgcacctgt ggcgccggtg
     8281 atgccggcca cgatgcgtcc ggcgtagagg atcgagatct cgatcccgcg aaat
//
