[The description below was written by a language model from this plasmid's Addgene catalogue record and the feature table of its GenBank file.]
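Description:
pET28_6xHis-PARP1-K893I is an 8.3 kb bacterial expression plasmid built on the pET28 backbone for producing a catalytically inactive form of human PARP1 (poly(ADP-ribose) polymerase 1) in E. coli. The plasmid carries a kanamycin resistance gene (aminoglycoside phosphotransferase) for selection and replicates from a pBR322-type ColE1 origin. The neighbouring rop gene and bom region are consistent with the low copy number listed in the record. An f1 origin is also present, which allows single-stranded DNA production.

The insert, introduced by Gibson cloning, encodes PARP1 residues 1-1014 with two substitutions, K893I and V762A. According to the depositor, K893I may disrupt NAD+ binding, which would account for the loss of activity. Expression is driven by a T7 promoter followed by a lac operator and the T7 gene 10 ribosome binding site, and it ends at a T7 terminator. The plasmid-borne lacI gene supplies the repressor, so transcription stays off until induction with IPTG in a host that provides T7 RNA polymerase. The backbone adds an N-terminal 6xHis tag and a thrombin cleavage site, which allow metal-affinity purification and optional tag removal.

The feature table does not annotate the PARP1 coding region itself, which presumably lies in the gap between the thrombin site and the downstream elements. A second 6xHis sequence is annotated just before the terminator. This is the standard pET28 C-terminal tag, and the record does not say whether it is translated as part of the protein. The associated work concerns PARP1's roles in ALC1-dependent nucleosome remodelling, where a recombinant inactive mutant of this kind would serve as a control alongside active enzyme.
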