Addgene plasmid #174799: pET28_6xHis-PARP1-K893I
Purpose: Bacterial expression of an inactive mutant (K893I may disrupt NAD+ binding)
Depositing lab: Joan Conaway. Depositing organization: Stowers Institute for Medical Research. Publication: Multiple roles for PARP1 in ALC1-dependent nucleosome remodeling. Ooi SK, Sato S, Tomomori-Sato C, Zhang Y, Wen Z, Banks CAS, Washburn MP, Unruh JR, Florens L, Conaway RC, Conaway JW. Proc Natl Acad Sci U S A. 2021 Sep 7;118(36). pii: 2107277118. doi: 10.1073/pnas.2107277118. PubMed 34465625.
Backbone
  Vector backbone: pET28
  Vector type: Bacterial Expression
Growth in bacteria
  Bacterial resistance: Kanamycin, 50 μg/mL
  Growth temperature: 37°C
  Growth strain: DH5alpha
  Copy number: Low Copy
Gene/Insert
  Gene/Insert name: PARP1-K893I
  Species: H. sapiens (human)
  Mutation: K893I, V762A
  Entrez Gene: PARP1 (a.k.a. ADPRT, ADPRT 1, ADPRT1, ARTD1, PARP, PARP-1, PARS, PPOL, Poly-PARP, pADPRT-1)
  Tag / fusion protein: 6xHis (N terminal on backbone)
  Cloning method: Gibson Cloning
Terms and licenses: Academic/Nonprofit Terms; Industry Terms: Not Available to Industry
Depositor comments: Protein residues 1-1014 (V762A, K893I) (see PMID: 8473297 for detail about the mutation)
How to cite: pET28_6xHis-PARP1-K893I was a gift from Joan Conaway (Addgene plasmid # 174799 ; http://n2t.net/addgene:174799 ; RRID:Addgene_174799)
